Addgene plasmid #202299: plYJP067-Ptet
Purpose: PTet-YFP plasmid for LPattB2 integration
Depositing lab: Christopher Voigt. Depositing organization: Massachusetts Institute of Technology. Publication: Redesign of an Escherichia coli Nissle treatment for phenylketonuria using insulated genomic landing pads and genetic circuits to reduce burden. Triassi AJ, Fields BD, Monahan CE, Means JM, Park Y, Doosthosseini H, Padmakumar JP, Isabella VM, Voigt CA. Cell Syst. 2023 Jun 21;14(6):512-524.e12. doi: 10.1016/j.cels.2023.05.004. PubMed 37348465.
Backbone
  Vector backbone: R6K
  Vector type: Bacterial Expression
Growth in bacteria
  Bacterial resistance: Kanamycin, 50 μg/mL
  Growth temperature: 37°C
  Growth strain: Pir1
  Copy number: Low Copy
Gene/Insert
  Gene/Insert name: Ptet-YFP
  Species: Synthetic
  Cloning method: Restriction Enzyme; 5′ cloning site unknown (unknown if destroyed)
Terms and licenses: Academic/Nonprofit Terms; Industry Terms: Not Available to Industry
How to cite: plYJP067-Ptet was a gift from Christopher Voigt (Addgene plasmid # 202299 ; http://n2t.net/addgene:202299 ; RRID:Addgene_202299)
