[The description below was written by a language model from this plasmid's Addgene catalogue record and pLannotate feature annotations shown in this document.]
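Description:
plYJP067-Ptet is a small (about 2.8 kb) bacterial integration and reporter plasmid built on an R6K backbone. Its R6K γ origin replicates only when the pi initiator protein is supplied in trans, so it is maintained at low copy in a pir-expressing E. coli strain and behaves as a non-replicating (suicide) vector in ordinary hosts. That property suits its stated purpose of delivering a cassette into the LPattB2 genomic landing pad. Selection is by kanamycin, using an aph(3')-Ia KanR gene driven by the bla (AmpR) promoter and followed by the lambda t0 terminator. The short RSF ori and bom fragments called by the automated annotation are partial matches and probably do not represent functional elements.

The payload is a synthetic PTet-YFP cassette. The annotation places a tet operator, together with a short fragment matched to a tetO-containing H1 promoter variant, upstream of the reporter. This most likely reflects the operator region of a TetR-repressible bacterial PTet promoter rather than a mammalian element. Between the promoter and the coding sequence lies an sTRSV hammerhead ribozyme, a self-cleaving RNA commonly used as an insulator to trim the 5′ untranslated region so that expression is less dependent on promoter context. The reporter is annotated as EYFP.

A single FRT site sits between the resistance marker and the cassette, which could allow FLP-mediated removal of backbone sequence after integration if a partner site exists in the landing pad, although the record does not state this. No attachment site, TetR gene or integrase is annotated, so these are presumably unannotated or provided elsewhere. The construct appears intended for characterising inducible PTet output from a chromosomal landing pad.
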