Features (pLannotate 1.2.2; 11 found; start..end, strand, type, name):
    151..210     -  rep_origin     RSF ori (fragment): Plasmids containing the RSF 1030 origin of replication can be propagated in E. coli cells that contain additional plasmids with compatible origins.
    270..658     -  rep_origin     R6K γ ori: γ replication origin from E. coli plasmid R6K; requires the R6K initiator protein pi for replication
    701..795     -  terminator     lambda t0 terminator: transcription terminator from phage lambda
    806..1621    -  CDS            KanR: aminoglycoside phosphotransferase; aph(3')-Ia; confers resistance to kanamycin in bacteria or G418 (Geneticin®) in eukaryotes
   1622..1713    -  promoter       AmpR promoter: bla
   1765..1812    +  protein_bind   FRT: FLP-mediated recombination occurs in the 8-bp core sequence TCTAGAAA (Turan and Bode, 2011). FLP recombinase from the Saccharomyces cerevisiae 2μ plasmid
   1859..1880    +  misc_feature   bom (fragment): basis of mobility region from pBR322
   1908..1926    +  protein_bind   tet operator: tetO; bacterial operator O2 for the tetR and tetA genes tetracycline repressor TetR
   1932..1949    +  promoter       H1-2O2 promoter (fragment): doxycycline-inducible variant of the human H1 RNA promoter (Henriksen et al., 2007)
   1964..2013    +  misc_RNA       sTRSV HHRz: hammerhead ribozyme from the tobacco ringspot virus satellite RNA (Khvorova et al., 2003)
   2063..2782    +  CDS            EYFP: enhanced YFP mammalian codon-optimized
>Addgene plasmid #202299 | plYJP067-Ptet | addgene full sequence | sequence record 408084 | Addgene NGS Result
TCGCCCGAGAACTTCTGCAAGGCACTGCTCTTGGCTGGAAACACAGAAAAAAGCCCGCACCTGACAGTGC
GGGCTTTTTTTTTCGACCAAAGGCTCGGTACCAAATTCCAGAAAAGACACCCGAAAGGGTGTTTTTTCGT
TTTGGTCCAGGCGGTAATACGGTTATCCACAGAATCCGGGGATAACGCAGGAAAGAACATGTGAGCAAAA
GGCCAGCAAAAGGCCAGGAACCGTAAAAATGATTCGCACGGGCCCATGGCTAATTCCCATGTCAGCCGTT
AAGTGTTCCTGTGTCACTCAAAATTGCTTTGAGAGGCTCTAAGGGCTTCTCAGTGCGTTACATCCCTGGC
TTGTTGTCCACAACCGTTAAACCTTAAAAGCTTTAAAAGCCTTATATATTCTTTTTTTTCTTATAAAACT
TAAAACCTTAGAGGCTATTTAAGTTGCTGATTTATATTAATTTTATTGTTCAAACATGAGAGCTTAGTAC
GTGAAACATGAGAGCTTAGTACGTTAGCCATGAGAGCTTAGTACGTTAGCCATGAGGGTTTAGTTCGTTA
AACATGAGAGCTTAGTACGTTAAACATGAGAGCTTAGTACGTGAAACATGAGAGCTTAGTACGTACTATC
AACAGGTTGAACTGCTGATCTTCAGATCCTCTACGCCGGACGCATCGTGGCCGGATCTTCTTGTGCTTGG
ATTCTCACCAATAAAAAACGCCCGGCGGCAACCGAGCGTTCTGAACAAATCCAGATGGAGTTCTGAGGTC
ATTACTGGATCTATCAACAGGAGTCCAAGCGAGCTTTAGAAAAACTCATCGAGCATCAAATGAAACTGCA
ATTTATTCATATCAGGATTATCAATACCATATTTTTGAAAAAGCCGTTTCTGTAATGAAGGAGAAAACTC
ACCGAGGCAGTTCCATAGGATGGCAAGATCCTGGTATCGGTCTGCGATTCCGACTCGTCCAACATCAATA
CAACCTATTAATTTCCCCTCGTCAAAAATAAGGTTATCAAGTGAGAAATCACCATGAGTGACGACTGAAT
CCGGTGAGAATGGCAAAAGTTTATGCATTTCTTTCCAGACTTGTTCAACAGGCCAGCCATTACGCTCGTC
ATCAAAATCACTCGCATCAACCAAACCGTTATTCATTCGTGATTGCGCCTGAGCGAGACGAAATACGCGG
TCGCTGTTAAAAGGACAATTACAAACAGGAATCGAATGCAACCGGCGCAGGAACACTGCCAGCGCATCAA
CAATATTTTCACCTGAATCAGGATATTCTTCTAATACCTGGAATGCTGTTTTCCCGGGGATCGCAGTGGT
GAGTAACCATGCATCATCAGGAGTACGGATAAAATGCTTGATGGTCGGAAGAGGCATAAATTCCGTCAGC
CAGTTTAGTCTGACCATCTCATCTGTAACATCATTGGCAACGCTACCTTTGCCATGTTTCAGAAACAACT
CTGGCGCATCGGGCTTCCCATACAATCGATAGATTGTCGCACCTGATTGCCCGACATTATCGCGAGCCCA
TTTATACCCATATAAATCAGCATCCATGTTGGAATTTAATCGCGGCCTAGAGCAAGACGTTTCCCGTTGA
ATATGGCTCATACTCTTCCTTTTTCAATATTATTGAAGCATTTATCAGGGTTATTGTCTCATGAGCGGAT
ACATATTTGAATGTATTTAGAAAAATAAACAAATAGGCATGGTCTAAGAAACCATTATTATCATGACATT
AACCTATAAAAATAGAAGTTCCTATTCCGAAGTTCCTATTCTCTAGAAAGTATAGGAACTTCGGATCCGA
ATTCGAGCTCCGTCGACACTAGTGCGGCCGCACTCGAGGGCATCAGAGCAGATTGTACTGGAAGACCAGG
AGAACGATCGTTGGCTGTCCCTATCAGTGATAGAGATTGACATCCCTATCAGTGATAGATATAATGAGCA
CAGCTGTCACCGGATGTGCTTTCCGGTCTGATGAGTCCGTGAGGACGAAACAGCCTCTACAAATAATTTT
GTTTAATACTAGAGAAAGAGGAGAAATACTAGATGGTGAGCAAGGGCGAGGAGCTGTTCACCGGGGTGGT
GCCCATCCTGGTCGAGCTGGACGGCGACGTAAACGGCCACAAGTTCAGCGTGTCCGGCGAGGGCGAGGGC
GATGCCACCTACGGCAAGCTGACCCTGAAGTTCATCTGCACCACAGGCAAGCTGCCCGTGCCCTGGCCCA
CCCTCGTGACCACCTTCGGCTACGGCCTGCAATGCTTCGCCCGCTACCCCGACCACATGAAGCTGCACGA
CTTCTTCAAGTCCGCCATGCCCGAAGGCTACGTCCAGGAGCGCACCATCTTCTTCAAGGACGACGGCAAC
TACAAGACCCGCGCCGAGGTGAAGTTCGAGGGCGACACCCTGGTGAACCGCATCGAGCTGAAGGGCATCG
ACTTCAAGGAGGACGGCAACATCCTGGGGCACAAGCTGGAGTACAACTACAACAGCCACAACGTCTATAT
CATGGCCGACAAGCAGAAGAACGGCATCAAGGTGAACTTCAAGATCCGCCACAACATCGAGGACGGCAGC
GTGCAGCTCGCCGACCACTACCAGCAGAACACCCCAATCGGCGACGGCCCCGTGCTGCTGCCCGACAACC
ACTACCTTAGCTACCAGTCCGCCCTGAGCAAAGACCCCAACGAGAAGCGCGATCACATGGTCCTGCTGGA
GTTCGTGACCGCCGCCGGGATCACTCTCGGCATGGACGAGCTGTACAAGTAAGCTCATGTATGTGTCTAC
GCGAGATTC
